>Addgene plasmid #183400 | NLS-GI-VP64-IRES-NLS-GAL4DBD-M13-SmBiT-FKF1 | addgene full sequence | sequence record 362796 | Addgene NGS Result
GACGGATCGGGAGATCTCCCGATCCCCTATGGTGCACTCTCAGTACAATCTGCTCTGATGCCGCATAGTT
AAGCCAGTATCTGCTCCCTGCTTGTGTGTTGGAGGTCGCTGAGTAGTGCGCGAGCAAAATTTAAGCTACA
ACAAGGCAAGGCTTGACCGACAATTGCATGAAGAATCTGCTTAGGGTTAGGCGTTTTGCGCTGCTTCGCG
ATGTACGGGCCAGATATACGCGTTGACATTGATTATTGACTAGTTATTAATAGTAATCAATTACGGGGTC
ATTAGTTCATAGCCCATATATGGAGTTCCGCGTTACATAACTTACGGTAAATGGCCCGCCTGGCTGACCG
CCCAACGACCCCCGCCCATTGACGTCAATAATGACGTATGTTCCCATAGTAACGCCAATAGGGACTTTCC
ATTGACGTCAATGGGTGGAGTATTTACGGTAAACTGCCCACTTGGCAGTACATCAAGTGTATCATATGCC
AAGTACGCCCCCTATTGACGTCAATGACGGTAAATGGCCCGCCTGGCATTATGCCCAGTACATGACCTTA
TGGGACTTTCCTACTTGGCAGTACATCTACGTATTAGTCATCGCTATTACCATGGTGATGCGGTTTTGGC
AGTACATCAATGGGCGTGGATAGCGGTTTGACTCACGGGGATTTCCAAGTCTCCACCCCATTGACGTCAA
TGGGAGTTTGTTTTGGCACCAAAATCAACGGGACTTTCCAAAATGTCGTAACAACTCCGCCCCATTGACG
CAAATGGGCGGTAGGCGTGTACGGTGGGAGGTCTATATAAGCAGAGCTCTCTGGCTAACTAGAGAACCCA
CTGCTTACTGGCTTATCGAAATTAATACGACTCACTATAGGGAGACCCAAGCTTGGTACCGCCACCATGG
GCGCGCCGCCCAAGAAGAAGAGGAAGGTGGACTACAAGGACGATGACGATAAAGGGGCTAGTTCATCTTC
ATCTGAGAGATGGATCGATGGTCTTCAGTTCTCTTCCTTGTTATGGCCTCCGCCACGAGATCCTCAACAA
CATAAGGATCAAGTCGTTGCTTATGTTGAATATTTTGGTCAATTTACATCAGAGCAATTCCCAGATGACA
TTGCTGAGTTGGTCCGGCATCAGTATCCATCAACCGAGAAGCGACTTTTGGACGATGTGCTGGCGATGTT
TGTCCTTCATCATCCGGAGCATGGTCATGCAGTCATTCTTCCAATCATTTCATGTCTTATTGATGGCTCG
TTGGTGTACAGCAAGGAAGCTCATCCGTTTGCCTCTTTCATATCTTTAGTTTGCCCAAGTAGTGAGAATG
ACTATTCGGAGCAATGGGCTTTGGCATGTGGAGAAATCCTTCGCATTTTGACTCATTACAACCGTCCCAT
TTATAAAACTGAGCAGCAAAATGGAGATACAGAGAGAAATTGTCTGAGCAAAGCTACAACTAGTGGTTCT
CCGACTTCAGAGCCTAAGGCTGGATCACCAACACAGCATGAAAGGAAACCTTTAAGGCCTTTGTCTCCAT
GGATCAGTGATATACTACTTGCTGCTCCTCTTGGTATAAGAAGTGACTATTTCCGATGGTGTAGTGGTGT
AATGGGTAAATATGCTGCTGGAGAGCTCAAGCCGCCAACCATTGCTTCTCGAGGATCTGGTAAACATCCT
CAACTGATGCCTTCAACCCCAAGATGGGCTGTTGCTAATGGAGCTGGTGTCATACTGAGTGTTTGTGATG
ATGAAGTTGCTCGATATGAGACTGCTACGCTGACAGCGGTCGCTGTCCCTGCACTTCTTCTTCCTCCGCC
AACGACATCCTTAGATGAGCATCTAGTTGCTGGCCTTCCAGCTCTTGAACCATATGCACGTTTGTTTCAT
AGATACTATGCCATTGCAACTCCAAGTGCTACGCAGAGACTTCTTCTTGGACTCTTAGAAGCACCACCGT
CGTGGGCTCCAGATGCACTTGATGCTGCTGTACAGCTTGTGGAACTCCTTCGAGCTGCTGAAGATTATGC
ATCTGGTGTAAGGCTACCCAGGAACTGGATGCATTTGCACTTCTTGCGGGCTATAGGAATTGCTATGTCT
ATGAGGGCAGGTGTTGCTGCTGATGCTGCAGCCGCTTTGCTTTTCCGCATACTCTCACAGCCGGCACTGC
TTTTTCCTCCGCTAAGTCAAGTTGAGGGAGTAGAAATTCAGCACGCGCCTATTGGTGGCTACAGTTCAAA
TTACAGAAAACAGATAGAAGTTCCTGCAGCAGAAGCAACCATTGAAGCCACTGCCCAAGGAATTGCCTCA
ATGCTTTGTGCTCATGGTCCTGAAGTTGAGTGGAGAATTTGCACTATATGGGAAGCTGCTTATGGTTTGA
TCCCTTTAAATTCTTCGGCGGTTGATCTTCCCGAAATCATAGTTGCTACCCCACTGCAACCTCCTATCTT
GTCATGGAATTTATACATTCCACTCCTCAAAGTACTTGAATATCTTCCACGGGGGAGTCCTTCGGAAGCA
TGCTTGATGAAAATATTTGTTGCCACTGTGGAAACAATACTCAGTAGAACTTTTCCGCCTGAATCTTCCA
GGGAACTAACCAGAAAAGCTAGATCGAGTTTTACCACAAGATCAGCGACCAAAAATCTTGCTATGTCTGA
GCTTCGTGCTATGGTCCATGCTCTCTTTTTAGAATCATGCGCTGGTGTGGAATTAGCTTCACGCCTACTT
TTTGTTGTGTTGACTGTATGTGTTAGCCATGAAGCACAGTCTAGTGGTAGCAAGAGACCGAGAAGTGAAT
ATGCTAGTACTACTGAAAATATTGAGGCGAATCAACCTGTATCTAACAATCAAACTGCTAACCGTAAAAG
TAGGAATGTCAAGGGACAGGGACCTGTGGCAGCATTTGATTCATACGTTCTTGCTGCTGTTTGTGCTCTT
GCCTGTGAGGTTCAGCTGTATCCTATGATCTCTGGTGGGGGGAACTTTTCCAATTCTGCCGTGGCTGGAA
CTATTACAAAGCCTGTAAAGATAAATGGGTCATCTAAAGAGTATGGAGCTGGGATTGACTCGGCAATTAG
TCATACGCGCCGAATTTTGGCAATCCTAGAGGCACTCTTTTCATTAAAACCATCTTCTGTGGGGACTCCA
TGGAGTTACAGTTCTAGTGAGATAGTTGCTGCGGCCATGGTTGCAGCTCATATTTCCGAACTGTTCAGAC
GTTCAAAGGCCTTGACGCATGCATTGTCTGGGTTGATGAGATGTAAGTGGGATAAGGAAATTCATAAAAG
AGCATCATCATTATATAACCTCATAGATGTTCACAGCAAAGTTGTTGCCTCCATTGTTGACAAAGCTGAA
CCCTTGGAAGCCTACCTTAAGAATACACCGGTTCAGAAGGATTCTGTGACCTGTTTAAACTGGAAACAAG
AGAACACATGTGCAAGCACCACATGCTTTGATACAGCGGTGACATCCGCCTCAAGGACTGAAATGAATCC
AAGAGGAAACCATAAGTATGCTAGACATTCAGATGAAGGCTCAGGAAGACCCTCAGAGAAGGGTATCAAA
GATTTCCTCTTGGATGCTTCTGATCTAGCGAATTTCCTCACAGCTGATAGACTCGCAGGGTTCTATTGTG
GTACACAAAAGCTTTTGAGGTCAGTGCTTGCAGAGAAACCGGAGCTGTCTTTCTCCGTTGTTTCACTGTT
ATGGCACAAACTGATTGCTGCTCCTGAAATCCAGCCCACCGCAGAAAGCACCTCTGCGCAACAAGGATGG
AGACAGGTTGTTGATGCGCTATGCAATGTCGTATCTGCAACGCCAGCGAAAGCAGCAGCAGCAGTTGTCC
TTCAGGCTGAAAGGGAGTTGCAGCCTTGGATCGCCAAAGATGATGAAGAAGGCCAAAAAATGTGGAAAAT
CAACCAACGGATAGTCAAAGTGTTGGTGGAACTCATGCGCAATCATGACAGGCCTGAGTCACTGGTGATT
CTCGCAAGTGCATCAGATCTTCTTCTGCGGGCAACTGATGGAATGCTTGTTGATGGAGAAGCTTGTACAT
TACCTCAACTTGAGCTACTTGAAGCCACGGCAAGAGCAATACAGCCGGTGCTAGCTTGGGGGCCATCTGG
ACTAGCAGTGGTCGACGGTTTATCCAATCTATTGAAGTGTCGTCTACCAGCAACAATACGGTGCCTTTCA
CACCCAAGTGCACACGTACGTGCCTTAAGCACGTCAGTACTACGTGATATCATGAACCAAAGCTCCATAC
CCATCAAAGTAACTCCAAAACTGCCAACAACAGAGAAGAACGGAATGAATAGTCCGTCCTATCGATTCTT
CAACGCCGCCTCAATAGACTGGAAAGCCGATATCCAAAACTGTTTAAACTGGGAAGCTCACAGCTTGCTC
TCCACAACTATGCCTACTCAGTTTCTCGACACTGCGGCTCGGGAACTCGGCTGTACTATATCCTTGTCCC
AAGCGGCCGCAAGTGCTGGTGATGCTTTAGACGATTTTGACTTAGATATGCTTGGTTCAGACGCGTTAGA
CGACTTCGACCTAGACATGTTAGGCTCAGATGCATTGGACGACTTCGATTTAGATATGTTGGGCTCCGAT
GCCCTAGATGACTTTGATCTAGATATGCTAGGTAGTGGCAAGCCCATCCCCAACCCCCTGCTGGGCCTGG
ACAGCACCTTAATTAACTAGCCCCCCCCCCTAACGTTACTGGCCGAAGCCGCTTGGAATAAGGCCGGTGT
GCGTTTGTCTATATGTTATTTTCCACCATATTGCCGTCTTTTGGCAATGTGAGGGCCCGGAAACCTGGCC
CTGTCTTCTTGACGAGCATTCCTAGGGGTCTTTCCCCTCTCGCCAAAGGAATGCAAGGTCTGTTGAATGT
CGTGAAGGAAGCAGTTCCTCTGGAAGCTTCTTGAAGACAAACAACGTCTGTAGCGACCCTTTGCAGGCAG
CGGAACCCCCCACCTGGCGACAGGTGCCTCTGCGGCCAAAAGCCACGTGTATAAGATACACCTGCAAAGG
CGGCACAACCCCAGTGCCACGTTGTGAGTTGGATAGTTGTGGAAAGAGTCAAATGGCTCTCCTCAAGCGT
ATTCAACAAGGGGCTGAAGGATGCCCAGAAGGTACCCCATTGTATGGGATCTGATCTGGGGCCTCGGTGC
ACATGCTTTACATGTGTTTAGTCGAGGTTAAAAAAACGTCTAGGCCCCCCGAACCACGGGGACGTGGTTT
TCCTTTGAAAAACACGATGATAATATGGCCACAGCCACCATGGGCGCGCCGCCCAAGAAGAAGAGGAAGG
TGAAGCTACTGTCTTCTATCGAACAAGCATGCGATATTTGCCGACTTAAAAAGCTCAAGTGCTCCAAAGA
AAAACCGAAGTGCGCCAAGTGTCTGAAGAACAACTGGGAGTGTCGCTACTCTCCCAAAACCAAAAGGTCT
CCGCTGACTAGGGCACATCTGACAGAAGTGGAATCAAGGCTAGAAAGACTGGAACAGCTATTTCTACTGA
TTTTTCCTCGAGAAGACCTTGACATGATTTTGAAAATGGATTCTTTACAGGATATAAAAGCATTGTTAAC
AGGATTATTTGTACAAGATAATGTGAATAAAGATGCCGTCACAGATAGATTGGCTTCAGTGGAGACTGAT
ATGCCTCTAACATTGAGACAGCATAGAATAAGTGCGACATCATCATCGGAAGAGAGTAGTAACAAAGGTC
AAAGACAGTTGACTGTATCGCCGGGCGACCCACTAGTCCAGTGTGGTGGAATTCGTCGTAAGTGGAATAA
GACAGGTCACGCAGTCAGAGCTATAGGTCGGCTGAGCTCAAGCGGCAGCGAGACTCCCGGGACCTCAGAG
TCCGCCACACCCGAAAGTGTCACTGGTTATAGACTCTTTGAAGAGATACTGGCGGCCGCAGCGAGAGAAC
ATGCGATCGGAGAAGCCACCGGAAAACGAAAGAAACGCGGCAGAGTTGAAGAAGCAGAAGAATACTGTAA
CGATGGAATCGAAGAACAAGTAGAGGATGAGAAGCTTCCGTTAGAGGTTGGGATGTTCTATTACCCAATG
ACTCCGCCTTCGTTCATTGTTTCCGATGCTCTGGAGCCAGATTTTCCTTTGATCTATGTCAACAGAGTCT
TCGAAGTCTTCACTGGCTATCGTGCCGATGAAGTTCTTGGTCGTAACTGTCGATTCCTACAGTACAGAGA
TCCTCGAGCTCAAAGGCGTCTCCCATTGGTTGATCCTGTGGTTGTATCTGAGATTAGGAGATGTCTTGAA
GAAGGTATTGAATTCCAAGGAGAGCTTCTTAATTTCAGAAAAGATGGTACTCCTTTGGTTAACAGACTAC
GGCTTGCTCCAATACGTGACGATGATGGAACCATTACACACGTAATTGGGATACAGGTCTTCTCTGAAAC
GGCTTACCCATACGATGTTCCAGATTACGCTTAGTCTAGAGGGCCCTATTCTATAGTGTCACCTAAATGC
TAGAGCTCGCTGATCAGCCTCGACTGTGCCTTCTAGTTGCCAGCCATCTGTTGTTTGCCCCTCCCCCGTG
CCTTCCTTGACCCTGGAAGGTGCCACTCCCACTGTCCTTTCCTAATAAAATGAGGAAATTGCATCGCATT
GTCTGAGTAGGTGTCATTCTATTCTGGGGGGTGGGGTGGGGCAGGACAGCAAGGGGGAGGATTGGGAAGA
CAATAGCAGGCATGCTGGGGATGCGGTGGGCTCTATGGCTTCTGAGGCGGAAAGAACCAGCTGGGGCTCT
AGGGGGTATCCCC
[124 nt withheld, positions 6804-6927]
C
[91 nt withheld, positions 6929-7019]
A
[49 nt withheld, positions 7021-7069]
CCTTTGACGTTGGAGTCCACGTTCTTT
[37 nt withheld, positions 7097-7133]
ACCCTATCTCGGTCTATTCTTTTGATTTATAAGGGATTTTGCCGATTTCGGCCTATTGGTTAAAAAATGA
GCTGATTTAACAAAAATTTAACGCGAATTAATTCTGTGGAATGTGTGTCAGTTAGGGTGTGGAAAGTCCC
CAGGCTCCCCAGCAGGCAGAAGTATGCAAAGCATGCATCTCAATTAGTCAGCAACCAGGTGTGGAAAGTC
CCCAGGCTCCCCAGCAGGCAGAAGTATGCAAAGCATGCATCTCAATTAGTCAGCAACCATAGTCCCGCCC
CTAACTCCGCCCATCCCGCCCCTAACTCCGCCCAGTTCCGCCCATTCTCCGCCCCATGGCTGACTAATTT
TTTTTATTTATGCAGAGGCCGAGGCCGCCTCTGCCTCTGAGCTATTCCAGAAGTAGTGAGGAGGCTTTTT
TGGAGGCCTAGGCTTTTGCAAAAAGCTCCCGGGAGCTTGTATATCCATTTTCGGATCTGATCAAGAGACA
GGATGAGGATCGTTTCGCATGATTGAACAAGATGGATTGCACGCAGGTTCTCCGGCCGCTTGGGTGGAGA
GGCTATTCGGCTATGACTGGGCACAACAGACAATCGGCTGCTCTGATGCCGCCGTGTTCCGGCTGTCAGC
GCAGGGGCGCCCGGTTCTTTTTGTCAAGACCGACCTGTCCGGTGCCCTGAATGAACTGCAGGACGAGGCA
GCGCGGCTATCGTGGCTGGCCACGACGGGCGTTCCTTGCGCAGCTGTGCTCGACGTTGTCACTGAAGCGG
GAAGGGACTGGCTGCTATTGGGCGAAGTGCCGGGGCAGGATCTCCTGTCATCTCACCTTGCTCCTGCCGA
GAAAGTATCCATCATGGCTGATGCAATGCGGCGGCTGCATACGCTTGATCCGGCTACCTGCCCATTCGAC
CACCAAGCGAAACATCGCATCGAGCGAGCACGTACTCGGATGGAAGCCGGTCTTGTCGATCAGGATGATC
TGGACGAAGAGCATCAGGGGCTCGCGCCAGCCGAACTGTTCGCCAGGCTCAAGGCGCGCATGCCCGACGG
CGAGGATCTCGTCGTGACCCATGGCGATGCCTGCTTGCCGAATATCATGGTGGAAAATGGCCGCTTTTCT
GGATTCATCGACTGTGGCCGGCTGGGTGTGGCGGACCGCTATCAGGACATAGCGTTGGCTACCCGTGATA
TTGCTGAAGAGCTTGGCGGCGAATGGGCTGACCGCTTCCTCGTGCTTTACGGTATCGCCGCTCCCGATTC
GCAGCGCATCGCCTTCTATCGCCTTCTTGACGAGTTCTTCTGAGCGGGACTCTGGGGTTCGAAATGACCG
ACCAAGCGACGCCCAACCTGCCATCACGAGATTTCGATTCCACCGCCGCCTTCTATGAAAGGTTGGGCTT
CGGAATCGTTTTCCGGGACGCCGGCTGGATGATCCTCCAGCGCGGGGATCTCATGCTGGAGTTCTTCGCC
CACCCCAACTTGTTTATTGCAGCTTATAATGGTTACAAATAAAGCAATAGCATCACAAATTTCACAAATA
AAGCATTTTTTTCACTGCATTCTAGTTGTGGTTTGTCCAAACTCATCAATGTATCTTATCATGTCTGTAT
ACCGTCGACCTCTAGCTAGAGCTTGGCGTAATCATGGTCATAGCTGTTTCCTGTGTGAAATTGTTATCCG
CTCACAATTCCACACAACATACGAGCCGGAAGCATAAAGTGTAAAGCCTGGGGTGCCTAATGAGTGAGCT
AACTCACATTAATTGCGTTGCGCTCACTGCCCGCTTTCCAGTCGGGAAACCTGTCGTGCCAGCTGCATTA
ATGAATCGGCCAACGCGCGGGGAGAGGCGGTTTGCGTATTGGGCGCTCTTCCGCTTCCTCGCTCACTGAC
TCGCTGCGCTCGGTCGTTCGGCTGCGGCGAGCGGTATCAGCTCACTCAAAGGCGGTAATACGGTTATCCA
CAGAATCAGGGGATAACGCAGGAAAGAACATGTGAGCAAAAGGCCAGCAAAAGGCCAGGAACCGTAAAAA
GGCCGCGTTGCTGGCGTTTTTCCATAGGCTCCGCCCCCCTGACGAGCATCACAAAAATCGACGCTCAAGT
CAGAGGTGGCGAAACCCGACAGGACTATAAAGATACCAGGCGTTTCCCCCTGGAAGCTCCCTCGTGCGCT
CTCCTGTTCCGACCCTGCCGCTTACCGGATACCTGTCCGCCTTTCTCCCTTCGGGAAGCGTGGCGCTTTC
TCATAGCTCACGCTGTAGGTATCTCAGTTCGGTGTAGGTCGTTCGCTCCAAGCTGGGCTGTGTGCACGAA
CCCCCCGTTCAGCCCGACCGCTGCGCCTTATCCGGTAACTATCGTCTTGAGTCCAACCCGGTAAGACACG
ACTTATCGCCACTGGCAGCAGCCACTGGTAACAGGATTAGCAGAGCGAGGTATGTAGGCGGTGCTACAGA
GTTCTTGAAGTGGTGGCCTAACTACGGCTACACTAGAAGAACAGTATTTGGTATCTGCGCTCTGCTGAAG
CCAGTTACCTTCGGAAAAAGAGTTGGTAGCTCTTGATCCGGCAAACAAACCACCGCTGGTAGCGGTGGTT
TTTTTGTTTGCAAGCAGCAGATTACGCGCAGAAAAAAAGGATCTCAAGAAGATCCTTTGATCTTTTCTAC
GGGGTCTGACGCTCAGTGGAACGAAAACTCACGTTAAGGGATTTTGGTCATGAGATTATCAAAAAGGATC
TTCACCTAGATCCTTTTAAATTAAAAATGAAGTTTTAAATCAATCTAAAGTATATATGAGTAAACTTGGT
CTGACAGTTACCAATGCTTAATCAGTGAGGCACCTATCTCAGCGATCTGTCTATTTCGTTCATCCATAGT
TGCCTGACTTCCCGTCGTGTAGATAACTACGATACGGGAGGGCTTACCATCTGGCCCCAGTGCTGCAATG
ATACCGCGAGACCCACGCTCACCGGCTCCAGATTTATCAGCAATAAACCAGCCAGCCGGAAGGGCCGAGC
GCAGAAGTGGTCCTGCAACTTTATCCGCCTCCATCCAGTCTATTAATTGTTGCCGGGAAGCTAGAGTAAG
TAGTTCGCCAGTTAATAGTTTGCGCAACGTTGTTGCCATTGCTACAGGCATCGTGGTGTCACGCTCGTCG
TTTGGTATGGCTTCATTCAGCTCCGGTTCCCAACGATCAAGGCGAGTTACATGATCCCCCATGTTGTGCA
AAAAAGCGGTTAGCTCCTTCGGTCCTCCGATCGTTGTCAGAAGTAAGTTGGCCGCAGTGTTATCACTCAT
GGTTATGGCAGCACTGCATAATTCTCTTACTGTCATGCCATCCGTAAGATGCTTTTCTGTGACTGGTGAG
TACTCAACCAAGTCATTCTGAGAATAGTGTATGCGGCGACCGAGTTGCTCTTGCCCGGCGTCAATACGGG
ATAATACCGCGCCACATAGCAGAACTTTAAAAGTGCTCATCATTGGAAAACGTTCTTCGGGGCGAAAACT
CTCAAGGATCTTACCGCTGTTGAGATCCAGTTCGATGTAACCCACTCGTGCACCCAACTGATCTTCAGCA
TCTTTTACTTTCACCAGCGTTTCTGGGTGAGCAAAAACAGGAAGGCAAAATGCCGCAAAAAAGGGAATAA
GGGCGACACGGAAATGTTGAATACTCATACTCTTCCTTTTTCAATATTATTGAAGCATTTATCAGGGTTA
TTGTCTCATGAGCGGATACATATTTGAATGTATTTAGAAAAATAAACAAATAGGGGTTCCGCGCACATTT
CCCCGAAAAGTGCCACCTGACGTC
Features (pLannotate 1.2.2; 27 found; start..end, strand, type, name):
     28..80      -  misc_feature   bom (fragment): basis of mobility region from pBR322
    235..614     +  enhancer       CMV enhancer: human cytomegalovirus immediate early enhancer
    615..818     +  promoter       CMV promoter: human cytomegalovirus (CMV) immediate early promoter
    814..847     +  LTR            5' LTR (truncated) (fragment): truncated 5' long terminal repeat (LTR) from HIV-1
    863..881     +  promoter       T7 promoter: promoter for bacteriophage T7 RNA polymerase
    985..4482    +  CDS            GI: GIGAN_ARATH - Experimental evidence at protein level: Swiss-Prot protein existence level 1. Involved in regulation of circadian rhythm and photoperiodic flowering. May play a role in maintenance of circadian amplitude and period length. Is involved in phytochrome B signaling. Stabilizes ADO3 and the circadian photoreceptor ADO1/ZTL. Regulates 'CONSTANS' (CO) in the long-day flowering pathway by modulating the ADO3-dependent protein stability of CDF1 and CDF2, but is not essential to activate CO transcription. Regulates, via the microRNA miR172, a CO-independent pathway that promotes photoperio
   4510..4532    +  CDS            VP48 (fragment): 3 tandem repeats of the minimal activation domain of herpes simplex virus VP16 (Cheng et al., 2013)
   4811..5273    +  misc_feature   IRES: internal ribosome entry site (IRES) of the encephalomyocarditis virus (EMCV)
   5321..5760    +  CDS            GAL4 DNA binding domain (fragment): DNA binding domain of the GAL4 transcriptional activator; Saccharomyces cerevisiae GAL4 (truncated)
   5794..5850    +  CDS            calmodulin-binding peptide: calmodulin-binding peptide from avian smooth muscle myosin light chain kinase
   5851..5898    +  CDS            ABE(7.10) (fragment): adenine base editor comprising wild-type E. coli TadA fused to the evolved TadA*(7.10) mutant (Gaudelli et al., 2017)
   5941..6468    +  CDS            ADO3 (fragment): ADO3_ARATH - Also known as FKF1. Experimental evidence at protein level: Swiss-Prot protein existence level 1. Component of an E3 ubiquitin ligase complex that plays a central role in blue light-dependent circadian cycles. Acts as a blue light photoreceptor, due to the presence of FMN, that mediates light- regulated protein degradation of critical clock components by targeting them to the proteasome complex. The SCF(ADO3) E3 ubiquitin ligase complex is involved in the regulation of circadian clock-dependent processes including transition to flowering time, hypocotyl elongation, cotyledons and
   6490..6508    -  promoter       SP6 promoter: promoter for bacteriophage SP6 RNA polymerase
   6534..6758    +  polyA_signal   bGH poly(A) signal: bovine growth hormone polyadenylation signal
   6762..6783    +  promoter       SV40 promoter (fragment): SV40 enhancer and early promoter
   6804..7232    +  rep_origin     f1 ori (sequence partly withheld): f1 bacteriophage origin of replication; arrow indicates direction of (+) strand synthesis
   7246..7575    +  promoter       SV40 promoter: SV40 enhancer and early promoter
   7642..8433    +  CDS            neo: KKA2_KLEPN - Also known as kan, nptII. Experimental evidence at protein level: Swiss-Prot protein existence level 1. Resistance to kanamycin, neomycin, paromomycin, ribostamycin, butirosin and gentamicin B. From Klebsiella pneumoniae.
   8457..8615    +  CDS            ble (fragment): BLE_KLEPN - Experimental evidence at protein level: Swiss-Prot protein existence level 1. Binding protein with a strong affinity to the bleomycin family of antibiotics. Binds to CL990; an antimitotic-antibiotic compound. From Klebsiella pneumoniae.
   8610..8731    +  polyA_signal   SV40 poly(A) signal: SV40 polyadenylation signal
   8802..8824    -  protein_bind   lac operator (fragment): The lac repressor binds to the lac operator to inhibit transcription in E. coli. This inhibition can be relieved by adding lactose or isopropyl-β-D-thiogalactopyranoside (IPTG). lac repressor encoded by lacI
   8828..8858    -  promoter       lac promoter: promoter for the E. coli lac operon
   8873..8894    -  protein_bind   CAP binding site: CAP binding activates transcription in the presence of cAMP. E. coli catabolite activator protein
   8907..8999    -  CDS            lacI (fragment): lac repressor; lacI; The lac repressor binds to the lac operator to inhibit transcription in E. coli. This inhibition can be relieved by adding lactose or isopropyl-β-D-thiogalactopyranoside (IPTG).
   9182..9770    -  rep_origin     ori: high-copy-number ColE1/pMB1/pBR322/pUC origin of replication
   9941..10801   -  CDS            AmpR: β-lactamase; bla; confers resistance to ampicillin, carbenicillin, and related antibiotics
  10802..10906   -  promoter       AmpR promoter: bla
