[The description below was written by a language model from this plasmid's Addgene catalogue record and pLannotate feature annotations shown in this document.]
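Description:
NLS-GI-VP64-IRES-NLS-GAL4DBD-M13-SmBiT-FKF1 is a mammalian expression plasmid of about 10.9 kb built on a pcDNA3 backbone. It is propagated in E. coli from a high-copy ColE1/pUC-type origin under ampicillin selection (AmpR). It also carries an f1 origin and an SV40 promoter-driven neomycin resistance cassette with an SV40 poly(A) signal, which could allow G418 selection in mammalian cells. T7 and SP6 promoters flank the insert, as is usual for this backbone.

The payload is a single bicistronic transcript driven by the CMV enhancer/promoter and terminated by the bGH poly(A) signal. The first cistron encodes full-length Arabidopsis GIGANTEA (GI) fused to the VP64 transcriptional activation domain. The annotation software picks this domain up only as a short VP16-repeat fragment. An EMCV IRES then directs translation of the second cistron, which is the GAL4 DNA-binding domain fused to the M13 calmodulin-binding peptide from myosin light chain kinase, SmBiT (the small fragment of split NanoLuc luciferase) and a portion of Arabidopsis FKF1 (ADO3), a blue-light photoreceptor. According to the construct name, both proteins carry nuclear localisation signals. SmBiT and the NLS sequences are not annotated in the feature table, and the small "ABE(7.10)" hit between M13 and FKF1 is probably a spurious match to linker sequence.

FKF1 and GI are a known blue-light-inducible binding pair, so their association would bring VP64 to GAL4-bound promoters and activate a UAS reporter. M13 and SmBiT suggest pairing with a separately supplied calmodulin and large luciferase fragment partner, which is not on this plasmid. This matches the associated publication's goal of a tool that works both as a real-time calcium indicator and as a transcriptional integrator of calcium activity in living cells.
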