Addgene plasmid #183400: NLS-GI-VP64-IRES-NLS-GAL4DBD-M13-SmBiT-FKF1
Purpose: Dual expression of GI-VP64 and GAL4DBD-M13-SmBiT-FKF1 in the nucleus
Depositing lab: Alice Ting. Depositing organization: Stanford University. Publication: A Dual-Purpose Real-Time Indicator and Transcriptional Integrator for Calcium Detection in Living Cells. Erdenee E, Ting AY. ACS Synth Biol. 2022 Mar 18;11(3):1086-1095. doi: 10.1021/acssynbio.1c00597. Epub 2022 Mar 7. PubMed 35254056.
Backbone
  Vector backbone: pCDNA3
  Vector type: Mammalian Expression
Growth in bacteria
  Bacterial resistance: Ampicillin, 100 μg/mL
  Growth temperature: 37°C
  Growth strain: NEB Stable
  Copy number: High Copy
Gene/Insert
  Gene/Insert name: GI-VP64-IRES-GAL4DBD-M13-SmBiT-FKF1
  Species: Synthetic
  Promoter: CMV
  Cloning method: Gibson Cloning
Terms and licenses: Academic/Nonprofit Terms; Industry Terms: Not Available to Industry
How to cite: NLS-GI-VP64-IRES-NLS-GAL4DBD-M13-SmBiT-FKF1 was a gift from Alice Ting (Addgene plasmid # 183400 ; http://n2t.net/addgene:183400 ; RRID:Addgene_183400)
